Addgene plasmid #220173: pGM133
Purpose: CRISRPi guide RNA against TTC1
Depositing lab: Jonathan Weissman. Depositing organization: Whitehead Institute for Biomedical Research. Publication: Triaging of alpha-helical proteins to the mitochondrial outer membrane by distinct chaperone machinery based on substrate topology. Muthukumar G, Stevens TA, Inglis AJ, Esantsi TK, Saunders RA, Schulte F, Voorhees RM, Guna A, Weissman JS. Mol Cell. 2024 Mar 21;84(6):1101-1119.e9. doi: 10.1016/j.molcel.2024.01.028. Epub 2024 Feb 29. PubMed 38428433.
Backbone
  Vector backbone: pCRISPRia-V2
  Vector type: Lentiviral
Growth in bacteria
  Bacterial resistance: Ampicillin, 100 μg/mL
  Growth temperature: 37°C
  Growth strain: NEB Stable
  Copy number: High Copy
Gene/Insert
  Gene/Insert name: TTC1 (sgRNA)
  gRNA/shRNA sequence: GAGGTTGTGAGTAACCCCGT
  Species: H. sapiens (human)
  Insert size (bp): 20
  Entrez Gene: TTC1 (a.k.a. TPR1)
  Cloning method: Restriction Enzyme; 5′ cloning site Unknown (unknown if destroyed)
Terms and licenses: Academic/Nonprofit Terms; Industry Terms: Not Available to Industry
How to cite: pGM133 was a gift from Jonathan Weissman (Addgene plasmid # 220173 ; http://n2t.net/addgene:220173 ; RRID:Addgene_220173)
