[The description below was written by a language model from this plasmid's Addgene catalogue record and pLannotate feature annotations shown in this document.]
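Description:
pGM133 is a lentiviral single-guide RNA expression plasmid built on the pCRISPRia-V2 backbone. It carries a 20-nt guide directed against human TTC1 (also known as TPR1) for CRISPR interference knockdown. In bacteria it is maintained as a high-copy plasmid through a ColE1/pUC-type origin and is selected with ampicillin via the β-lactamase gene. A fragment of the pBR322 bom region is also annotated.

The viral portion follows a typical HIV-1-based transfer vector layout. A CMV enhancer/promoter is fused to a truncated 5' LTR to drive genomic RNA production in packaging cells. This is followed by the Ψ packaging signal with partial gag sequence, the Rev response element for Rev-dependent nuclear export, and the cPPT/CTS. Further downstream are a WPRE, which enhances transcript expression, a nef fragment and a truncated 3' LTR.

Between these elements sits the guide cassette, recognisable in the annotation by a Streptococcus pyogenes tracrRNA-derived scaffold fragment. The promoter driving the sgRNA is not annotated in the feature table and is not stated in the record. Next comes an EF-1α promoter driving puromycin N-acetyltransferase and TagBFP, which allows transduced mammalian cells to be selected with drug and tracked by blue fluorescence. The element linking these two coding sequences is not annotated. Two loxP sites flank the region containing the guide scaffold and the marker cassette, so it could in principle be excised by Cre.

The plasmid encodes no Cas protein, so it is meant for cells that already express a dCas9-based repressor. The associated study concerns chaperone-mediated targeting of alpha-helical proteins to the mitochondrial outer membrane, and TTC1 depletion was presumably used in that work.
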