Features (pLannotate 1.2.2; 23 found; start..end, strand, type, name):
     31..83      -  misc_feature   bom (fragment): basis of mobility region from pBR322
    238..617     +  enhancer       CMV enhancer: human cytomegalovirus immediate early enhancer
    618..817     +  promoter       CMV promoter: human cytomegalovirus (CMV) immediate early promoter
    835..1015    +  LTR            5' LTR (truncated): truncated 5' long terminal repeat (LTR) from HIV-1
   1062..1187    +  misc_feature   HIV-1 Ψ: packaging signal of human immunodeficiency virus type 1
   1171..1509    +  CDS            HIV-1 gag (fragment): gag protein from human immunodeficiency virus 1; gag
   1684..1917    +  misc_feature   RRE: The Rev response element (RRE) of HIV-1 allows for Rev-dependent mRNA export from the nucleus to the cytoplasm.
   2294..2394    +  CDS            Rev (fragment): human immunodeficiency virus 1 (HIV-1) Rev protein; rev; enhances nuclear export of unspliced and incompletely spliced viral mRNAs
   2444..2561    +  misc_feature   cPPT/CTS: central polypurine tract and central termination sequence of HIV-1
   2814..2847    +  protein_bind   loxP: Cre-mediated recombination occurs in the 8-bp core sequence (GCATACAT). Cre recombinase
   2972..3039    +  misc_RNA       tracrRNA (fragment): trans-activating CRISPR RNA for the Streptococcus pyogenes CRISPR/Cas9 system
   3104..4275    +  promoter       EF-1α promoter: strong constitutive promoter for human elongation factor EF-1α
   4287..4883    +  CDS            PuroR: puromycin N-acetyltransferase; pac from Streptomyces alboniger; confers resistance to puromycin
   4959..5657    +  CDS            TagBFP: monomeric blue fluorescent protein mammalian codon-optimized
   5677..5710    +  protein_bind   loxP: Cre-mediated recombination occurs in the 8-bp core sequence (GCATACAT). Cre recombinase
   5743..5766    +  misc_feature   MCS (fragment): pBluescript multiple cloning site
   5766..6354    +  misc_feature   WPRE: woodchuck hepatitis virus posttranscriptional regulatory element
   6355..6374    +  misc_feature   MCS (fragment): pBluescript multiple cloning site
   6376..6876    +  CDS            nef (fragment): NEF_HV1LA - Experimental evidence at protein level: Swiss-Prot protein existence level 1. Extracellular Nef protein targets CD4(+) T-lymphocytes for apoptosis by interacting with CXCR4 surface receptors. From Human immunodeficiency virus type 1 group M subtype B (isolate Lai) (HIV-1).
   6883..7063    +  LTR            5' LTR (truncated): truncated 5' long terminal repeat (LTR) from HIV-1
   7125..7713    -  rep_origin     ori: high-copy-number ColE1/pMB1/pBR322/pUC origin of replication
   7884..8744    -  CDS            AmpR: β-lactamase; bla; confers resistance to ampicillin, carbenicillin, and related antibiotics
   8745..8849    -  promoter       AmpR promoter: bla
>Addgene plasmid #220173 | pGM133 | addgene full sequence | sequence record 435678 | Addgene NGS Result
GTCGACGGATCGGGAGATCTCCCGATCCCCTATGGTGCACTCTCAGTACAATCTGCTCTGATGCCGCATA
GTTAAGCCAGTATCTGCTCCCTGCTTGTGTGTTGGAGGTCGCTGAGTAGTGCGCGAGCAAAATTTAAGCT
ACAACAAGGCAAGGCTTGACCGACAATTGCATGAAGAATCTGCTTAGGGTTAGGCGTTTTGCGCTGCTTC
GCGATGTACGGGCCAGATATACGCGTTGACATTGATTATTGACTAGTTATTAATAGTAATCAATTACGGG
GTCATTAGTTCATAGCCCATATATGGAGTTCCGCGTTACATAACTTACGGTAAATGGCCCGCCTGGCTGA
CCGCCCAACGACCCCCGCCCATTGACGTCAATAATGACGTATGTTCCCATAGTAACGCCAATAGGGACTT
TCCATTGACGTCAATGGGTGGAGTATTTACGGTAAACTGCCCACTTGGCAGTACATCAAGTGTATCATAT
GCCAAGTACGCCCCCTATTGACGTCAATGACGGTAAATGGCCCGCCTGGCATTATGCCCAGTACATGACC
TTATGGGACTTTCCTACTTGGCAGTACATCTACGTATTAGTCATCGCTATTACCATGGTGATGCGGTTTT
GGCAGTACATCAATGGGCGTGGATAGCGGTTTGACTCACGGGGATTTCCAAGTCTCCACCCCATTGACGT
CAATGGGAGTTTGTTTTGGCACCAAAATCAACGGGACTTTCCAAAATGTCGTAACAACTCCGCCCCATTG
ACGCAAATGGGCGGTAGGCGTGTACGGTGGGAGGTCTATATAAGCAGCGCGTTTTGCCTGTACTGGGTCT
CTCTGGTTAGACCAGATCTGAGCCTGGGAGCTCTCTGGCTAACTAGGGAACCCACTGCTTAAGCCTCAAT
AAAGCTTGCCTTGAGTGCTTCAAGTAGTGTGTGCCCGTCTGTTGTGTGACTCTGGTAACTAGAGATCCCT
CAGACCCTTTTAGTCAGTGTGGAAAATCTCTAGCAGTGGCGCCCGAACAGGGACTTGAAAGCGAAAGGGA
AACCAGAGGAGCTCTCTCGACGCAGGACTCGGCTTGCTGAAGCGCGCACGGCAAGAGGCGAGGGGCGGCG
ACTGGTGAGTACGCCAAAAATTTTGACTAGCGGAGGCTAGAAGGAGAGAGATGGGTGCGAGAGCGTCAGT
ATTAAGCGGGGGAGAATTAGATCGCGATGGGAAAAAATTCGGTTAAGGCCAGGGGGAAAGAAAAAATATA
AATTAAAACATATAGTATGGGCAAGCAGGGAGCTAGAACGATTCGCAGTTAATCCTGGCCTGTTAGAAAC
ATCAGAAGGCTGTAGACAAATACTGGGACAGCTACAACCATCCCTTCAGACAGGATCAGAAGAACTTAGA
TCATTATATAATACAGTAGCAACCCTCTATTGTGTGCATCAAAGGATAGAGATAAAAGACACCAAGGAAG
CTTTAGACAAGATAGAGGAAGAGCAAAACAAAAGTAAGACCACCGCACAGCAAGCGGCCGGCCGCTGATC
TTCAGACCTGGAGGAGGAGATATGAGGGACAATTGGAGAAGTGAATTATATAAATATAAAGTAGTAAAAA
TTGAACCATTAGGAGTAGCACCCACCAAGGCAAAGAGAAGAGTGGTGCAGAGAGAAAAAAGAGCAGTGGG
AATAGGAGCTTTGTTCCTTGGGTTCTTGGGAGCAGCAGGAAGCACTATGGGCGCAGCGTCAATGACGCTG
ACGGTACAGGCCAGACAATTATTGTCTGGTATAGTGCAGCAGCAGAACAATTTGCTGAGGGCTATTGAGG
CGCAACAGCATCTGTTGCAACTCACAGTCTGGGGCATCAAGCAGCTCCAGGCAAGAATCCTGGCTGTGGA
AAGATACCTAAAGGATCAACAGCTCCTGGGGATTTGGGGTTGCTCTGGAAAACTCATTTGCACCACTGCT
GTGCCTTGGAATGCTAGTTGGAGTAATAAATCTCTGGAACAGATTTGGAATCACACGACCTGGATGGAGT
GGGACAGAGAAATTAACAATTACACAAGCTTAATACACTCCTTAATTGAAGAATCGCAAAACCAGCAAGA
AAAGAATGAACAAGAATTATTGGAATTAGATAAATGGGCAAGTTTGTGGAATTGGTTTAACATAACAAAT
TGGCTGTGGTATATAAAATTATTCATAATGATAGTAGGAGGCTTGGTAGGTTTAAGAATAGTTTTTGCTG
TACTTTCTATAGTGAATAGAGTTAGGCAGGGATATTCACCATTATCGTTTCAGACCCACCTCCCAACCCC
GAGGGGACCCGACAGGCCCGAAGGAATAGAAGAAGAAGGTGGAGAGAGAGACAGAGACAGATCCATTCGA
TTAGTGAACGGATCGGCACTGCGTGCGCCAATTCTGCAGACAAATGGCAGTATTCATCCACAATTTTAAA
AGAAAAGGGGGGATTGGGGGGTACAGTGCAGGGGAAAGAATAGTAGACATAATAGCAACAGACATACAAA
CTAAAGAATTACAAAAACAAATTACAAAAATTCAAAATTTTCGGGTTTATTACAGGGACAGCAGAGATCC
AGTTTGGTTAGTACCGGGCCCGCTCTAGAGATCCGACGCGCCATCTCTAGGCCCGCGCCGGCCCCCTCGC
ACGGACTTGTGGGAGAAGCTCGGCTACTCCCCTGCCCCGGTTAATTTGCATATAATATTTCCTAGTAACT
ATAGAGGCTTAATGTGCGATAAAAGACAGATAATCTGTTCTTTTTAATACTAGCTACATTTTACATGATA
GGCTTGGATTTCTATAACTTCGTATAGCATACATTATACGAAGTTATAAACAGCACAAAAGGAAACTCAC
CCTAACTGTAAAGTAATTGTGTGTTTTGAGACTATAAGTATCCCTTGGAGAACCACCTTGTTGGAGGTTG
TGAGTAACCCCGTGTTTAAGAGCTAAGCTGGAAACAGCATAGCAAGTTTAAATAAGGCTAGTCCGTTATC
AACTTGAAAAAGTGGCACCGAGTCGGTGCTTTTTTTCTCGAGTACTAGGATCCATTAGGCGGCCGCGTGG
ATAACCGTATTACCGCCATGCATGTGCCCGTCAGTGGGCAGAGCGCACATCGCCCACAGTCCCCGAGAAG
TTGGGGGGAGGGGTCGGCAATTGAACCGGTGCCTAGAGAAGGTGGCGCGGGGTAAACTGGGAAAGTGATG
TCGTGTACTGGCTCCGCCTTTTTCCCGAGGGTGGGGGAGAACCGTATATAAGTGCAGTAGTCGCCGTGAA
CGTTCTTTTTCGCAACGGGTTTGCCGCCAGAACACAGGTAAGTGCCGTGTGTGGTTCCCGCGGGCCTGGC
CTCTTTACGGGTTATGGCCCTTGCGTGCCTTGAATTACTTCCACCTGGCTGCAGTACGTGATTCTTGATC
CCGAGCTTCGGGTTGGAAGTGGGTGGGAGAGTTCGAGGCCTTGCGCTTAAGGAGCCCCTTCGCCTCGTGC
TTGAGTTGAGGCCTGGCCTGGGCGCTGGGGCCGCCGCGTGCGAATCTGGTGGCACCTTCGCGCCTGTCTC
GCTGCTTTCGATAAGTCTCTAGCCATTTAAAATTTTTGATGACCTGCTGCGACGCTTTTTTTCTGGCAAG
ATAGTCTTGTAAATGCGGGCCAAGATCTGCACACTGGTATTTCGGTTTTTGGGGCCGCGGGCGGCGACGG
GGCCCGTGCGTCCCAGCGCACATGTTCGGCGAGGCGGGGCCTGCGAGCGCGGCCACCGAGAATCGGACGG
GGGTAGTCTCAAGCTGGCCGGCCTGCTCTGGTGCCTGGCCTCGCGCCGCCGTGTATCGCCCCGCCCTGGG
CGGCAAGGCTGGCCCGGTCGGCACCAGTTGCGTGAGCGGAAAGATGGCCGCTTCCCGGCCCTGCTGCAGG
GAGCTCAAAATGGAGGACGCGGCGCTCGGGAGAGCGGGCGGGTGAGTCACCCACACAAAGGAAAAGGGCC
TTTCCGTCCTCAGCCGTCGCTTCATGTGACTCCACGGAGTACCGGGCGCCGTCCAGGCACCTCGATTAGT
TCTCGCGCTTTTGGAGTACGTCGTCTTTAGGTTGGGGGGAGGGGTTTTATGCGATGGAGTTTCCCCACAC
TGAGTGGGTGGAGACTGAAGTTAGGCCAGCTTGGCACTTGATGTAATTCTCCTTGGAATTTGCCCTTTTT
GAGTTTGGATCTTGGTTCATTCTCAAGCCTCAGACAGTGGTTCAAAGTTTTTTTCTTCCATTTCAGGTGT
CGTGAGCTAGCCCACCATGACCGAGTACAAGCCCACGGTGCGCCTCGCCACCCGCGACGACGTCCCCCGG
GCCGTACGCACCCTCGCCGCCGCGTTCGCCGACTACCCCGCCACGCGCCACACCGTCGACCCGGACCGCC
ACATCGAGCGGGTCACCGAGCTGCAAGAACTCTTCCTCACGCGCGTCGGGCTCGACATCGGCAAGGTGTG
GGTCGCGGACGACGGCGCCGCGGTGGCGGTCTGGACCACGCCGGAGAGCGTCGAAGCGGGGGCGGTGTTC
GCCGAGATCGGCCCGCGCATGGCCGAGTTGAGCGGTTCCCGGCTGGCCGCGCAGCAACAGATGGAAGGCC
TCCTGGCGCCGCACCGGCCCAAGGAGCCCGCGTGGTTCCTGGCCACCGTCGGCGTCTCGCCCGACCACCA
GGGCAAGGGTCTGGGCAGCGCCGTCGTGCTCCCCGGAGTGGAGGCGGCCGAGCGCGCCGGGGTGCCCGCC
TTCCTGGAGACCTCCGCGCCCCGCAACCTCCCCTTCTACGAGCGGCTCGGCTTCACCGTCACCGCCGACG
TCGAGGTGCCCGAAGGACCGCGCACCTGGTGCATGACCCGCAAGCCCGGTGCCGGATCGGGAGAGGGCAG
AGGAAGTCTGCTAACATGCGGTGACGTCGAGGAGAATCCTGGCCCACCGGTCGCCACCAGCGAGCTGATT
AAGGAGAACATGCACATGAAGCTGTACATGGAGGGCACCGTGGACAACCATCACTTCAAGTGCACATCCG
AGGGCGAAGGCAAGCCCTACGAGGGCACCCAGACCATGAGAATCAAGGTGGTCGAGGGCGGCCCTCTCCC
CTTCGCCTTCGACATCCTGGCTACTAGCTTCCTCTACGGCAGCAAGACCTTCATCAACCACACCCAGGGC
ATCCCCGACTTCTTCAAGCAGTCCTTCCCTGAGGGCTTCACATGGGAGAGAGTCACCACATACGAAGACG
GGGGCGTGCTGACCGCTACCCAGGACACCAGCCTCCAGGACGGCTGCCTCATCTACAACGTCAAGATCAG
AGGGGTGAACTTCACATCCAACGGCCCTGTGATGCAGAAGAAAACACTCGGCTGGGAGGCCTTCACCGAG
ACGCTGTACCCCGCTGACGGCGGCCTGGAAGGCAGAAACGACATGGCCCTGAAGCTCGTGGGCGGGAGCC
ATCTGATCGCAAACATCAAGACCACATATAGATCCAAGAAACCCGCTAAGAACCTCAAGATGCCTGGCGT
CTACTATGTGGACTACAGACTGGAAAGAATCAAGGAGGCCAACAACGAGACCTACGTCGAGCAGCACGAG
GTGGCAGTGGCCAGATACTGCGACCTCCCTAGCAAACTGGGGCACAAGCTTAATTAAGAATTCGTCGAGG
GACCTAATAACTTCGTATAGCATACATTATACGAAGTTATACATGTTTAAGGGTTCCGGTTCCACTAGGT
ACAATTCGATATCAAGCTTATCGATAATCAACCTCTGGATTACAAAATTTGTGAAAGATTGACTGGTATT
CTTAACTATGTTGCTCCTTTTACGCTATGTGGATACGCTGCTTTAATGCCTTTGTATCATGCTATTGCTT
CCCGTATGGCTTTCATTTTCTCCTCCTTGTATAAATCCTGGTTGCTGTCTCTTTATGAGGAGTTGTGGCC
CGTTGTCAGGCAACGTGGCGTGGTGTGCACTGTGTTTGCTGACGCAACCCCCACTGGTTGGGGCATTGCC
ACCACCTGTCAGCTCCTTTCCGGGACTTTCGCTTTCCCCCTCCCTATTGCCACGGCGGAACTCATCGCCG
CCTGCCTTGCCCGCTGCTGGACAGGGGCTCGGCTGTTGGGCACTGACAATTCCGTGGTGTTGTCGGGGAA
ATCATCGTCCTTTCCTTGGCTGCTCGCCTGTGTTGCCACCTGGATTCTGCGCGGGACGTCCTTCTGCTAC
GTCCCTTCGGCCCTCAATCCAGCGGACCTTCCTTCCCGCGGCCTGCTGCCGGCTCTGCGGCCTCTTCCGC
GTCTTCGCCTTCGCCCTCAGACGAGTCGGATCTCCCTTTGGGCCGCCTCCCCGCATCGATACCGTCGACC
TCGATCGAGACCTAGAAAAACATGGAGCAATCACAAGTAGCAATACAGCAGCTACCAATGCTGATTGTGC
CTGGCTAGAAGCACAAGAGGAGGAGGAGGTGGGTTTTCCAGTCACACCTCAGGTACCTTTAAGACCAATG
ACTTACAAGGCAGCTGTAGATCTTAGCCACTTTTTAAAAGAAAAGGGGGGACTGGAAGGGCTAATTCACT
CCCAACGAAGACAAGATATCCTTGATCTGTGGATCTACCACACACAAGGCTACTTCCCTGATTGGCAGAA
CTACACACCAGGGCCAGGGATCAGATATCCACTGACCTTTGGATGGTGCTACAAGCTAGTACCAGTTGAG
CAAGAGAAGGTAGAAGAAGCCAATGAAGGAGAGAACACCCGCTTGTTACACCCTGTGAGCCTGCATGGGA
TGGATGACCCGGAGAGAGAAGTATTAGAGTGGAGGTTTGACAGCCGCCTAGCATTTCATCACATGGCCCG
AGAGCTGCATCCGGACTGTACTGGGTCTCTCTGGTTAGACCAGATCTGAGCCTGGGAGCTCTCTGGCTAA
CTAGGGAACCCACTGCTTAAGCCTCAATAAAGCTTGCCTTGAGTGCTTCAAGTAGTGTGTGCCCGTCTGT
TGTGTGACTCTGGTAACTAGAGATCCCTCAGACCCTTTTAGTCAGTGTGGAAAATCTCTAGCAGCATGTG
AGCAAAAGGCCAGCAAAAGGCCAGGAACCGTAAAAAGGCCGCGTTGCTGGCGTTTTTCCATAGGCTCCGC
CCCCCTGACGAGCATCACAAAAATCGACGCTCAAGTCAGAGGTGGCGAAACCCGACAGGACTATAAAGAT
ACCAGGCGTTTCCCCCTGGAAGCTCCCTCGTGCGCTCTCCTGTTCCGACCCTGCCGCTTACCGGATACCT
GTCCGCCTTTCTCCCTTCGGGAAGCGTGGCGCTTTCTCATAGCTCACGCTGTAGGTATCTCAGTTCGGTG
TAGGTCGTTCGCTCCAAGCTGGGCTGTGTGCACGAACCCCCCGTTCAGCCCGACCGCTGCGCCTTATCCG
GTAACTATCGTCTTGAGTCCAACCCGGTAAGACACGACTTATCGCCACTGGCAGCAGCCACTGGTAACAG
GATTAGCAGAGCGAGGTATGTAGGCGGTGCTACAGAGTTCTTGAAGTGGTGGCCTAACTACGGCTACACT
AGAAGAACAGTATTTGGTATCTGCGCTCTGCTGAAGCCAGTTACCTTCGGAAAAAGAGTTGGTAGCTCTT
GATCCGGCAAACAAACCACCGCTGGTAGCGGTGGTTTTTTTGTTTGCAAGCAGCAGATTACGCGCAGAAA
AAAAGGATCTCAAGAAGATCCTTTGATCTTTTCTACGGGGTCTGACGCTCAGTGGAACGAAAACTCACGT
TAAGGGATTTTGGTCATGAGATTATCAAAAAGGATCTTCACCTAGATCCTTTTAAATTAAAAATGAAGTT
TTAAATCAATCTAAAGTATATATGAGTAAACTTGGTCTGACAGTTACCAATGCTTAATCAGTGAGGCACC
TATCTCAGCGATCTGTCTATTTCGTTCATCCATAGTTGCCTGACTCCCCGTCGTGTAGATAACTACGATA
CGGGAGGGCTTACCATCTGGCCCCAGTGCTGCAATGATACCGCGAGACCCACGCTCACCGGCTCCAGATT
TATCAGCAATAAACCAGCCAGCCGGAAGGGCCGAGCGCAGAAGTGGTCCTGCAACTTTATCCGCCTCCAT
CCAGTCTATTAATTGTTGCCGGGAAGCTAGAGTAAGTAGTTCGCCAGTTAATAGTTTGCGCAACGTTGTT
GCCATTGCTACAGGCATCGTGGTGTCACGCTCGTCGTTTGGTATGGCTTCATTCAGCTCCGGTTCCCAAC
GATCAAGGCGAGTTACATGATCCCCCATGTTGTGCAAAAAAGCGGTTAGCTCCTTCGGTCCTCCGATCGT
TGTCAGAAGTAAGTTGGCCGCAGTGTTATCACTCATGGTTATGGCAGCACTGCATAATTCTCTTACTGTC
ATGCCATCCGTAAGATGCTTTTCTGTGACTGGTGAGTACTCAACCAAGTCATTCTGAGAATAGTGTATGC
GGCGACCGAGTTGCTCTTGCCCGGCGTCAATACGGGATAATACCGCGCCACATAGCAGAACTTTAAAAGT
GCTCATCATTGGAAAACGTTCTTCGGGGCGAAAACTCTCAAGGATCTTACCGCTGTTGAGATCCAGTTCG
ATGTAACCCACTCGTGCACCCAACTGATCTTCAGCATCTTTTACTTTCACCAGCGTTTCTGGGTGAGCAA
AAACAGGAAGGCAAAATGCCGCAAAAAAGGGAATAAGGGCGACACGGAAATGTTGAATACTCATACTCTT
CCTTTTTCAATATTATTGAAGCATTTATCAGGGTTATTGTCTCATGAGCGGATACATATTTGAATGTATT
TAGAAAAATAAACAAATAGGGGTTCCGCGCACATTTCCCCGAAAAGTGCCACCTGAC
